Addgene plasmid #241380: Bxb1-GA-Bactin-mStayGold
Purpose: Bxb1-GA donor plasmid for integrating a transcription unit for constitutive expression of mStayGold with B-actin promoter
Depositing lab: Richard Davis. Depositing organization: Leiden University Medical Center. Publication: STRAIGHT-IN Dual: a platform for dual, single-copy integrations of DNA payloads and gene circuits into human induced pluripotent stem cells. Blanch-Asensio A, Ploessl DS, Wang NB, Mummery CL, Galloway KE, Davis RP. bioRxiv [Preprint]. 2024 Oct 17:2024.10.17.616637. doi: 10.1101/2024.10.17.616637. PubMed 39464154.
Backbone
  Vector backbone: pBR322/pUC
  Backbone size w/o insert (bp): 4700
  Vector type: Mammalian Expression
Growth in bacteria
  Bacterial resistance: Ampicillin, 100 μg/mL
  Growth temperature: 37°C
  Growth strain: NEB Stable
  Copy number: High Copy
Gene/Insert
  Gene/Insert name: mStayGold
  Species: Synthetic
  Insert size (bp): 1800
  Promoter: Bactin
  Cloning method: Gibson Cloning
Terms and licenses: Academic/Nonprofit Terms; Industry Terms: Not Available to Industry
How to cite: Bxb1-GA-Bactin-mStayGold was a gift from Richard Davis (Addgene plasmid # 241380 ; http://n2t.net/addgene:241380 ; RRID:Addgene_241380)
