[The description below was written by a language model from this plasmid's Addgene catalogue record and pLannotate feature annotations shown in this document.]
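Description:
Bxb1-GA-Bactin-mStayGold is a donor plasmid for serine-integrase-mediated insertion of a fluorescent reporter transcription unit into mammalian genomes. It was developed as part of a platform for single-copy integration of DNA payloads into human induced pluripotent stem cells. It is built on a pBR322/pUC-type backbone and propagated in E. coli at high copy from the ColE1/pUC origin, with selection by ampicillin through the bla gene and its own promoter. An f1 phage origin is also present, together with short remnants of lac regulatory elements, lacZα, bom and rop carried over from the parental backbone.

According to the catalogue entry, the payload is mStayGold, a synthetic monomeric green fluorescent protein, expressed constitutively from a β-actin promoter. "Bxb1-GA" in the name indicates a Bxb1 attachment site with a GA central dinucleotide, which restricts recombination to a matching genomic landing site. The automated annotation labels neither the attachment site, the β-actin promoter nor the mStayGold coding sequence. These elements plausibly lie in the unannotated stretch of roughly 1.5 kb upstream of the bovine growth hormone polyadenylation signal, which would terminate the reporter transcript, but the record does not confirm this.

The table does detect an SV40 early promoter, a full EF-1α promoter and an FRT site. It also finds very short fragments matching NeoR/KanR, PuroR and SV40 small t antigen, but no complete mammalian resistance gene. The EF-1α promoter may be positioned to activate a selection marker at the landing site after integration, and the FRT site may allow later FLP-mediated removal of auxiliary sequences. The record does not state either role explicitly.
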