Features (pLannotate 1.2.2; 20 found; start..end, strand, type, name):
      2..94      +  CDS            lacI (fragment): lac repressor; lacI; The lac repressor binds to the lac operator to inhibit transcription in E. coli. This inhibition can be relieved by adding lactose or isopropyl-β-D-thiogalactopyranoside (IPTG).
    107..128     +  protein_bind   CAP binding site: CAP binding activates transcription in the presence of cAMP. E. coli catabolite activator protein
    143..173     +  promoter       lac promoter: promoter for the E. coli lac operon
    181..197     +  protein_bind   lac operator: The lac repressor binds to the lac operator to inhibit transcription in E. coli. This inhibition can be relieved by adding lactose or isopropyl-β-D-thiogalactopyranoside (IPTG). lac repressor encoded by lacI
    253..463     +  promoter       SV40 promoter: SV40 early promoter
    485..551     +  CDS            small t antigen (fragment): SV40 (simian virus 40) small t antigen
    558..1736    +  promoter       EF-1α promoter: strong constitutive promoter for human elongation factor EF-1α
   1808..1855    +  protein_bind   FRT: FLP-mediated recombination occurs in the 8-bp core sequence TCTAGAAA (Turan and Bode, 2011). FLP recombinase from the Saccharomyces cerevisiae 2μ plasmid
   1855..1879    -  CDS            NeoR/KanR (fragment): aminoglycoside phosphotransferase confers resistance to neomycin, kanamycin, and G418 (Geneticin®)
   3431..3655    +  polyA_signal   bGH poly(A) signal: bovine growth hormone polyadenylation signal
   3665..3686    +  CDS            PuroR (fragment): puromycin N-acetyltransferase; pac from Streptomyces; confers resistance to puromycin
   3745..3765    +  CDS            lacZα (fragment): LacZα fragment of β-galactosidase; lacZ fragment
   3773..3930    +  CDS            lacZα (fragment): LacZα fragment of β-galactosidase; lacZ fragment
   3936..3987    -  misc_feature   bom (fragment): basis of mobility region from pBR322
   4006..4461    +  rep_origin     f1 ori (sequence partly withheld): f1 bacteriophage origin of replication; arrow indicates direction of (+) strand synthesis
   4462..4511    -  misc_feature   bom (fragment): basis of mobility region from pBR322
   4613..4648    -  CDS            rop (fragment): Rop protein, which maintains plasmids at low copy number; rop
   4743..4847    +  promoter       AmpR promoter: bla
   4848..5708    +  CDS            AmpR: β-lactamase; bla; confers resistance to ampicillin, carbenicillin, and related antibiotics
   5879..6467    +  rep_origin     ori: high-copy-number ColE1/pMB1/pBR322/pUC origin of replication
>Addgene plasmid #241380 | Bxb1-GA-Bactin-mStayGold | addgene full sequence | sequence record 485728 | Addgene NGS Result
AGCGCCCAATACGCAAACCGCCTCTCCCCGCGCGTTGGCCGATTCATTAATGCAGCTGGCACGACAGGTT
TCCCGACTGGAAAGCGGGCAGTGAGCGCAACGCAATTAATGTGAGTTAGCTCACTCATTAGGCACCCCAG
GCTTTACACTTTATGCTTCCGGCTCGTATGTTGTGTGGAATTGTGAGCGGATAACAATTTCACACAGGAA
ACAGCTATGACCATGATTACGCCAAGCTTAATTCCCTCCCCAGCAGGCAGAAGTATGCAAAGCATGCATC
TCAATTAGTCAGCAACCATAGTCCCGCCCCTAACTCCGCCCATCCCGCCCCTAACTCCGCCCAGTTCCGC
CCATTCTCCGCCCCATGGCTGACTAATTTTTTTTATTTATGCAGAGGCCGAGGCCGCCTCGGCCTCTGAG
CTATTCCAGAAGTAGTGAGGAGGCTTTTTTGGAGGCCTAGGCTTTTGCAAAAAGCTTTGCAAAGATGGAT
AAAGTTTTAAACAGAGAGGAATCTTTGCAGCTAATGGACCTTCTAGGTCTTGAAAGGAGTGGGAATTGGC
TCCGGTGCCCGTCAGTGGGCAGAGCGCACATCGCCCACAGTCCCCGAGAAGTTGGGGGGAGGGGTCGGCA
ATTGAACCGGTGCCTAGAGAAGGTGGCGCGGGGTAAACTGGGAAAGTGATGTCGTGTACTGGCTCCGCCT
TTTTCCCGAGGGTGGGGGAGAACCGTATATAAGTGCAGTAGTCGCCGTGAACGTTCTTTTTCGCAACGGG
TTTGCCGCCAGAACACAGGTAAGTGCCGTGTGTGGTTCCCGCGGGCCTGGCCTCTTTACGGGTTATGGCC
CTTGCGTGCCTTGAATTACTTCCACCTGGCTGCAGTACGTGATTCTTGATCCCGAGCTTCGGGTTGGAAG
TGGGTGGGAGAGTTCGAGGCCTTGCGCTTAAGGAGCCCCTTCGCCTCGTGCTTGAGTTGAGGCCTGGCCT
GGGCGCTGGGGCCGCCGCGTGCGAATCTGGTGGCACCTTCGCGCCTGTCTCGCTGCTTTCGATAAGTCTC
TAGCCATTTAAAATTTTTGATGACCTGCTGCGACGCTTTTTTTCTGGCAAGATAGTCTTGTAAATGCGGG
CCAAGATCTGCACACTGGTATTTCGGTTTTTGGGGCCGCGGGCGGCGACGGGGCCCGTGCGTCCCAGCGC
ACATGTTCGGCGAGGCGGGGCCTGCGAGCGCGGCCACCGAGAATCGGACGGGGGTAGTCTCAAGCTGGCC
GGCCTGCTCTGGTGCCTGGCCTCGCGCCGCCGTGTATCGCCCCGCCCTGGGCGGCAAGGCTGGCCCGGTC
GGCACCAGTTGCGTGAGCGGAAAGATGGCCGCTTCCCGGCCCTGCTGCAGGGAGCTCAAAATGGAGGACG
CGGCGCTCGGGAGAGCGGGCGGGTGAGTCACCCACACAAAGGAAAAGGGCCTTTCCGTCCTCAGCCGTCG
CTTCATGTGACTCCACGGAGTACCGGGCGCCGTCCAGGCACCTCGATTAGTTCTCGAGCTTTTGGAGTAC
GTCGTCTTTAGGTTGGGGGGAGGGGTTTTATGCGATGGAGTTTCCCCACACTGAGTGGGTGGAGACTGAA
GTTAGGCCAGCTTGGCACTTGATGTAATTCTCCTTGGAATTTGCCCTTTTTGAGTTTGGATCTTGGTTCA
TTCTCAAGCCTCAGACAGTGGTTCAAAGTTTTTTTCTTCCATTTCAGGTGTCGTGAGGAATTCGCCACCA
TGGCCGGCTTGTCGACGACGGCGGACTCCGTCGTCAGGATCATCCGGATCCGGATCCGAAGTTCCTATTC
CGAAGTTCCTATTCTCTAGAAAGTATAGGAACTTCATGATATTCGGCAAGCAGGCATCGACTAGTTAATT
AAGTTCGCCCGTGCAGAGCCGCCGTCTGGGCCGCAGCGGGGGGCGCATGGGGGGGGAACCGGACCGCCGT
GGGGGGCGCGGGAGAAGCCCCTGGGCCTCCGGAGATGGGGGACACCCCACGCCAGTTCGGAGGCGCGAGG
CCGCGCTCGGGAGGCGCGCTCCGGGGGTGCCGCTCTCGGGGCGGGGGCAACCGGCGGGGTCTTTGTCTGA
GCCGGGCTCTTGCCAATGGGGATCGCAGGGTGGGCGCGGCGTAGCCCCCGCCAGGCCCGGTGGGGGCTGG
GGCGCCATTGCGCGTGCGCGCTGGTCCTTTGGGCGCTAACTGCGTGCGCGCTGGGAATTGGCGCTAATTG
CGCGTGCGCGCTGGGACTCAAGGCGCTAATTGCGCGTGCGTTCTGGGGCCCGGGGTGCCGCGGCCTGGGC
TGGGGCGAAGGCGGGCTCGGCCGGAAGGGGTGGGGTCGCCGCGGCTCCCGGGCGCTTGCGCGCACTTCCT
GCCCGAGCCGCTGGCCGCCCGAGGGTGTGGCCGCTGCGTGCGCGCGCGCCGACCCGGCGCTGTTTGAACC
GGGCGGAGGCGGGGCTGGCGCCCGGTTGGGAGGGGGTTGGGGCCTGGCTTCCTGCCGCGCGCCGCGGGGA
CGCCTCCGACCAGTGTTTGCCTTTTATGGTAATAACGCGGCCGGCCCGGCTTCCTTTGTCCCCAATCTGG
GCGCGCGCCGGCGCCCCCTGGCGGCCTAAGGACTCGGCGCGCCGGAAGTGGCCAGGGCGGGGGCGACCTC
GGCTCACAGCGCGCCCGGCTATTCTCGCAGCTCACGTCGAGGTTAACGAATTCCCCCACCATGCGGGGTT
CTGATCCGATGGTGTCTACAGGCGAGGAGCTGTTTACCGGCGTGGTGCCCTTCAAGTTCCAGCTGAAGGG
CACCATCAACGGCAAGAGCTTCACCGTGGAAGGCGAGGGCGAGGGCAATAGCCACGAGGGCAGCCACAAA
GGCAAGTACGTGTGCACCAGCGGCAAACTGCCAATGTCTTGGGCCGCCCTGGGAACTAGCTTCGGCTATG
GCATGAAGTACTACACCAAGTACCCCAGCGGCCTGAAGAACTGGTTCCACGAGGTGATGCCCGAGGGCTT
CACCTACGACAGACACATCCAGTACAAGGGCGACGGCAGCATCCACGCCAAGCACCAGCACTTCATGAAG
AACGGCACCTACCACAACATCGTGGAGTTCACCGGCCAGGACTTCAAGGAGAACAGCCCCGTGCTGACCA
GCGACATGGACGTGAGCCTGCCCAACGAGGTGCAGCACATCCCCATAGATGACGGCGTGGAGTGCACAGT
GACCCTGCAGTACCCTCTGCTGAGCGACGAGAGCAAGTGCGTGGAGGCCTACCAGAACACCATCATCAAG
CCCCTGCACAATCAGCCAGCCCCCGATGTGCCATTCCACTGGATCAGAAAGCAGTACACCCAGAGCAAGG
ACGACACCGAGGAGAGGGACCACATCATCCAGAGCGAGACACTGGAGGCCCACCTGTAACAACGTTGCAC
CTGTGCCTTCTAGTTGCCAGCCATCTGTTGTTTGCCCCTCCCCCGTGCCTTCCTTGACCCTGGAAGGTGC
CACTCCCACTGTCCTTTCCTAATAAAATGAGGAAATTGCATCGCATTGTCTGAGTAGGTGTCATTCTATT
CTGGGGGGTGGGGTGGGGCAGGACAGCAAGGGGGAGGATTGGGAAGACAATAGCAGGCATGCTGGGGATG
CGGTGGGCTCTATGGCGCTCGCTCGCTGCAAGAACTCTTCCTCACGGATCCGAAGTTCCTATTCCGAAGT
TCCTATTCTTCAAATAGTATAGGAACTTCAGCGCTCACTGGCCGTCGTTTTACAAAGGGCGAATTCACTG
GCCGTCGTTTTACAACGTCGTGACTGGGAAAACCCTGGCGTTACCCAACTTAATCGCCTTGCAGCACATC
CCCCTTTCGCCAGCTGGCGTAATAGCGAAGAGGCCCGCACCGATCGCCCTTCCCAACAGTTGCGCAGCCT
GAATGGCGAATGGCGCCTGATGCGGTATTTTCTCCTTACGCATCTGTGCGGTATTTCACACCGCATA
[95 nt withheld, positions 3988-4082]
T
[46 nt withheld, positions 4084-4129]
C
[141 nt withheld, positions 4131-4271]
CCTTTGACGTTGGAGTCCACGTTCTTT
[37 nt withheld, positions 4299-4335]
ACTCTATCTCGGGCTATTCTTTTGATTTATAAGGGATTTTGCCGATTTCGGTCTATTGGTTAAAAAATGA
GCTGATTTAACAAAAATTTAACGCGAATTTTAACAAAATATTAACGTTTACAATTTTATGGTGCACTCTC
AGTACAATCTGCTCTGATGCCGCATAGTTAAGCCAGCCCCGACACCCGCCAACACCCGCTGACGCGCCCT
GACGGGCTTGTCTGCTCCCGGCATCCGCTTACAGACAAGCTGTGACCGTCTCCGGGAGCTGCATGTGTCA
GAGGTTTTCACCGTCATCACCGAAACGCGCGAGACGAAAGGGCCTCGTGATACGCCTATTTTTATAGGTT
AATGTCATGATAATAATGGTTTCTTAGACGTCAGGTGGCACTTTTCGGGGAAATGTGCGCGGAACCCCTA
TTTGTTTATTTTTCTAAATACATTCAAATATGTATCCGCTCATGAGACAATAACCCTGATAAATGCTTCA
ATAATATTGAAAAAGGAAGAGTATGAGTATTCAACATTTCCGTGTCGCCCTTATTCCCTTTTTTGCGGCA
TTTTGCCTTCCTGTTTTTGCTCACCCAGAAACGCTGGTGAAAGTAAAAGATGCTGAAGATCAGTTGGGTG
CACGAGTGGGTTACATCGAACTGGATCTCAACAGCGGTAAGATCCTTGAGAGTTTTCGCCCCGAAGAACG
TTTTCCAATGATGAGCACTTTTAAAGTTCTGCTATGTGGCGCGGTATTATCCCGTATTGACGCCGGGCAA
GAGCAACTCGGTCGCCGCATACACTATTCTCAGAATGACTTGGTTGAGTACTCACCAGTCACAGAAAAGC
ATCTTACGGATGGCATGACAGTAAGAGAATTATGCAGTGCTGCCATAACCATGAGTGATAACACTGCGGC
CAACTTACTTCTGACAACGATCGGAGGACCGAAGGAGCTAACCGCTTTTTTGCACAACATGGGGGATCAT
GTAACTCGCCTTGATCGTTGGGAACCGGAGCTGAATGAAGCCATACCAAACGACGAGCGTGACACCACGA
TGCCTGTAGCAATGGCAACAACGTTGCGCAAACTATTAACTGGCGAACTACTTACTCTAGCTTCCCGGCA
ACAATTAATAGACTGGATGGAGGCGGATAAAGTTGCAGGACCACTTCTGCGCTCGGCCCTTCCGGCTGGC
TGGTTTATTGCTGATAAATCTGGAGCCGGTGAGCGTGGGTCTCGCGGTATCATTGCAGCACTGGGGCCAG
ATGGTAAGCCCTCCCGTATCGTAGTTATCTACACGACGGGGAGTCAGGCAACTATGGATGAACGAAATAG
ACAGATCGCTGAGATAGGTGCCTCACTGATTAAGCATTGGTAACTGTCAGACCAAGTTTACTCATATATA
CTTTAGATTGATTTAAAACTTCATTTTTAATTTAAAAGGATCTAGGTGAAGATCCTTTTTGATAATCTCA
TGACCAAAATCCCTTAACGTGAGTTTTCGTTCCACTGAGCGTCAGACCCCGTAGAAAAGATCAAAGGATC
TTCTTGAGATCCTTTTTTTCTGCGCGTAATCTGCTGCTTGCAAACAAAAAAACCACCGCTACCAGCGGTG
GTTTGTTTGCCGGATCAAGAGCTACCAACTCTTTTTCCGAAGGTAACTGGCTTCAGCAGAGCGCAGATAC
CAAATACTGTTCTTCTAGTGTAGCCGTAGTTAGGCCACCACTTCAAGAACTCTGTAGCACCGCCTACATA
CCTCGCTCTGCTAATCCTGTTACCAGTGGCTGCTGCCAGTGGCGATAAGTCGTGTCTTACCGGGTTGGAC
TCAAGACGATAGTTACCGGATAAGGCGCAGCGGTCGGGCTGAACGGGGGGTTCGTGCACACAGCCCAGCT
TGGAGCGAACGACCTACACCGAACTGAGATACCTACAGCGTGAGCTATGAGAAAGCGCCACGCTTCCCGA
AGGGAGAAAGGCGGACAGGTATCCGGTAAGCGGCAGGGTCGGAACAGGAGAGCGCACGAGGGAGCTTCCA
GGGGGAAACGCCTGGTATCTTTATAGTCCTGTCGGGTTTCGCCACCTCTGACTTGAGCGTCGATTTTTGT
GATGCTCGTCAGGGGGGCGGAGCCTATGGAAAAACGCCAGCAACGCGGCCTTTTTACGGTTCCTGGCCTT
TTGCTGGCCTTTTGCTCACATGTTCTTTCCTGCGTTATCCCCTGATTCTGTGGATAACCGTATTACCGCC
TTTGAGTGAGCTGATACCGCTCGCCGCAGCCGAACGACCGAGCGCAGCGAGTCAGTGAGCGAGGAAGCGG
AAG
